>Addgene plasmid #88470 | pDONR223-ZNF543 | depositor partial sequence | sequence record 172074 | insert
ATGGCAGCCTCGGCGCAGGTGTCTGTGACCTTTGAGGATGTGGCTGTGACATTCACCCAGGAGGAGTGGG
GACAGTTGGATGCAGCCCAGAGAACCTTGTATCAGGAGGTGATGCTGGAGACCTGCGGACTTCTCATGTC
TCTGGGCTGTCCTTTGTTCAAACCAGAGCTGATCTACCAGTTGGATCACAGACAGGAGCTATGGATGGCT
ACAAAAGACCTCTCCCAAAGCTCCTATCCAGGTGACAACACAAAACCCAAGACCACAGAGCCTACCTTTT
CTCACCTGGCCTTGCCTGAGGAAGTCTTACTCCAGGAACAACTGACACAAGGAGCCTCAAAGAACTCCCA
ATTAGGGCAATCCAAGGATCAGGATGGGCCATCTGAAATGCAAGAAGTCCACTTGAAAATAGGGATAGGC
CCCCAGCGGGGGAAGCTGCTGGAGAAAATGAGTTCTGAACGTGATGGTTTGGGGTCAGATGATGGTGTAT
GTACAAAGATTACACAGAAACAAGTTTCAACAGAAGGTGATCTCTATGAATGTGATTCACATGGACCAGT
TACAGATGCCTTGATTCGCGAAGAGAAAAATTCCTATAAATGTGAGGAATGCGGGAAAGTGTTTAAAAAG
AATGCCCTCCTTGTTCAGCATGAACGGATTCACACTCAAGTGAAGCCCTATGAATGCACAGAGTGTGGGA
AAACCTTTAGCAAGAGCACTCATCTTCTTCAGCACCTCATCATCCACACTGGGGAGAAGCCCTATAAGTG
CATGGAGTGTGGGAAGGCTTTTAACCGCAGGTCACACCTCACACGGCACCAGCGGATTCACAGTGGAGAG
AAGCCTTATAAGTGCAGTGAATGTGGAAAGGCCTTCACCCACCGCTCCACTTTTGTCTTGCATCACAGGA
GCCACACTGGAGAAAAACCCTTTGTGTGCAAAGAGTGTGGCAAAGCCTTTCGAGATAGGCCAGGTTTCAT
TCGACACTACATCATCCACACGGGAGAGAAGCCCTATGAGTGCATTGAGTGTGGGAAGGCCTTCAACCGC
CGGTCATACCTCACGTGGCACCAACAGATTCACACTGGAGTGAAACCCTTTGAATGCAACGAGTGTGGAA
AAGCTTTTTGCGAGAGTGCAGACCTCATTCAACACTACATTATCCACACTGGGGAGAAGCCCTATAAGTG
CATGGAGTGTGGGAAGGCGTTCAACCGTAGGTCACACCTCAAGCAGCATCAACGGATTCACACTGGGGAG
AAGCCTTATGAATGCAGTGAATGTGGAAAGGCCTTCACCCACTGCTCCACTTTTGTCTTGCATAAAAGGA
CCCACACAGGAGAAAAACCCTATGAATGCAAAGAATGTGGAAAAGCCTTTAGTGATAGGGCAGACCTCAT
TCGCCACTTCAGCATCCACACTGGAGAGAAACCCTATGAGTGCGTGGAGTGTGGAAAGGCCTTCAACCGC
AGCTCACACCTCACGAGGCACCAACAGATTCACACTGGAGAGAAACCCTATGAATGCATCCAGTGTGGGA
AAGCCTTTTGCCGGAGCGCAAACCTTATTCGACACTCCATCATTCACACTGGAGAGAAGCCGTATGAATG
CAGTGAGTGTGGAAAGGCTTTTAATCGCGGCTCATCCCTCACACATCATCAAAGGATTCATACTGGGAGA
AACCCTACCATTGTAACAGATGTGGGAAGACCTTTTATGACTGCACAGACTTCAGTCAACATCCAGGAAC
TTTTATTAGGGAAAGAGTTTTTGAATATCACCACTGAAGAAAATCTGTGGTGA
