[The description below was written by a language model from this plasmid's Addgene catalogue record.]
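Description:
pDONR223-ZNF543 is a Gateway donor-type plasmid carrying the open reading frame of human ZNF543, a zinc finger transcription factor, in the pDONR223 backbone (about 3 kb without insert). It is a bacterial cloning and storage vector rather than an expression construct. It is maintained at high copy number in standard E. coli cloning strains and selected with spectinomycin. The record names no promoter driving the insert and includes no feature table, so the origin of replication and the exact recombination sites are not documented. As a Gateway-cloned pDONR223 derivative, the ORF would normally be flanked by attL-type sites, which allow recombinational transfer into attR-containing destination vectors. M13 forward and reverse primer sites on either side of the insert are listed for sequence verification.

The insert is recorded as 1803 bp and carries one deliberate modification: the last nucleotide of the stop codon has been removed. This leaves the reading frame open at the 3′ end, so translation can continue through the recombination site. After transfer to a suitable destination vector, the protein can therefore be made as a C-terminal fusion to a tag or reporter supplied by that vector. Because the native stop codon is no longer intact, termination must also come from the destination vector.

The plasmid belongs to the Human TFome Collection, a comprehensive library of human transcription factor clones assembled for cell fate engineering, and the depositor notes that it represents the ORFeome-derived subset of that collection. It typically serves as a source clone for shuttling ZNF543 into expression vectors, either individually or as part of pooled or arrayed transcription factor overexpression screens.
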