Addgene plasmid #88470: pDONR223-ZNF543
Purpose: Donor Vector containing ZNF543 transcription factor, part of the Human TFome Collection
Depositing lab: Marc Vidal. Depositing organization: Dana-Farber Cancer Institute. Publication: A comprehensive library of human transcription factors for cell fate engineering. Ng AHM, Khoshakhlagh P, Rojo Arias JE, Pasquini G, Wang K, Swiersy A, Shipman SL, Appleton E, Kiaee K, Kohman RE, Vernet A, Dysart M, Leeper K, Saylor W, Huang JY, Graveline A, Taipale J, Hill DE, Vidal M, Melero-Martin JM, Busskamp V, Church GM. Nat Biotechnol. 2021 Apr;39(4):510-519. doi: 10.1038/s41587-020-0742-6. Epub 2020 Nov 30. PubMed 33257861.
Backbone
  Vector backbone: pDONR223
  Backbone manufacturer: Invitrogen
  Backbone size w/o insert (bp): 3000
  Vector type: Gateway Donor Vector
Growth in bacteria
  Bacterial resistance: Spectinomycin, 50 μg/mL
  Growth temperature: 37°C
  Growth strain: DH5alpha
  Copy number: High Copy
Gene/Insert
  Gene/Insert name: ZNF543
  Species: H. sapiens (human)
  Insert size (bp): 1803
  Mutation: Last nucleotide of stop codon removed to allow for Gateway C-terminal fusions
  Entrez Gene: ZNF543
  Cloning method: Gateway Cloning
  Sequencing primers: 5′ M13F(-21); 3′ M13R
Terms and licenses: Academic/Nonprofit Terms; Industry Terms: Not Available to Industry
Depositor comments: Represents the ORFeome subset of the TFome
How to cite: pDONR223-ZNF543 was a gift from Marc Vidal (Addgene plasmid # 88470 ; http://n2t.net/addgene:88470 ; RRID:Addgene_88470)
